>Addgene plasmid #108550 | pScI_dCas9-CDA_J23119-sgRNA | depositor full sequence | sequence record 204773 | pScI_dCas9-CDA_J23119-sgRNA sequence 10639 bps
CGACGCTTTATATAGAAAAGAAGATTCAACTAGGTAAAATCTTAATATAGGTTGAGATGATAAGGTTTAT
AAGGAATTTGTTTGTTCTAATTTTTCACTCATTTTGTTCTAATTTCTTTTAACAAATGTTCTTTTTTTTT
TAGAACAGTTATGATATAGTTAGAATAGTTTAAAATAAGGAGTGAGAAAAAGATGAAAGAAAGATATGGA
ACAGTCTATAAAGGCTCTCAGAGGCTCATAGACGAAGAAAGTGGAGAAGTCATAGAGGTAGACAAGTTAT
ACCGTAAACAAACGTCTGGTAACTTCGTAAAGGCATATATAGTGCAATTAATAAGTATGTTAGATATGAT
TGGCGGAAAAAAACTTAAAATCGTTAACTATATCCTAGATAATGTCCACTTAAGTAACAATACAATGATA
GCTACAACAAGAGAAATAGCAAAAGCTACAGGAACAAGTCTACAAACAGTAATAACAACACTTAAAATCT
TAGAAGAAGGAAATATTATAAAAAGAAAAACTGGAGTATTAATGTTAAACCCTGAACTACTAATGAGAGG
CGACGACCAAAAACAAAAATACCTCTTACTCGAATTTGGGAACTTTGAGCAAGAGGCAAATGAAATAGAT
TGACCTCCCAATAACACCACGTAGTTATTGGGAGGTCAATCTATGAAATGCGATTAAGCTTTTTCTAATT
CACATAAGCGTGCAGGTTTAAAGTACATAAAAAATATAATGAAAAAAAGCATCATTATACTAACGTTATA
CCAACATTATACTCTCATTATACTAATTGCTTATTCCAATTTCCTATTGGTTGGAACCAACAGGCGTTAG
TGTGTTGTTGAGTTGGTACTTTCATGGGATTAATCCCATGAAACCCCCAACCAACTCGCCAAAGCTCTAT
ATTGATAAAAATAATAATAGTGGGTATAATTAAGTTGTTAGAGAAAACGTATAAATTAGGAGGGATTCAT
GCTGGTATGAACAAAAATATAAAATATTCTCAAAACTTTTTAACGAGTGAAAAAGTACTCAACCAAATAA
TAAAACAATTGAATTTAAAAGAAACCGATACCGTTTACGAAATTGGAACAGGTAAAGGGCATTTAACGAC
GAAACTGGCTAAAATAAGTAAACAGGTAACGTCTATTGAATTAGACAGTCATCTATTCAACTTATCGTCA
GAAAAATTAAAACTGAATACTCGTGTCACTTTAATTCACCAAGATATTCTACAGTTTCAATTCCCTAACA
AACAGAGGTATAAAATTGTTGGGAGTATTCCTTACCATTTAAGCACACAAATTATTAAAAAAGTGGTTTT
TGAAAGCCATGCGTCTGACATCTATCTGATTGTTGAAGAAGGATTCTACAAGCGTACCTTGGATATTCAC
CGAACACTAGGGTTGCTCTTGCACACTCAAGTCTCGATTCAGCAATTGCTTAAGCTGCCAGCGGAATGCT
TTCATCCTAAACCAAAAGTAAACAGTGTCTTAATAAAACTTACCCGCCATACCACAGATGTTCCAGATAA
ATATTGGAAGCTATATACGTACTTTGTTTCAAAATGGGTCAATCGAGAATATCGTCAACTGTTTACTAAA
AATCAGTTTCATCAAGCAATGAAACACGCCAAAGTAAACAATTTAAGTACCGTTACTTATGAGCAAGTAT
TGTCTATTTTTAATAGTTATCTATTATTTAACGGGAGGAAATAAATGCATAAACTGCATCCCTTAACTTG
TTTTTCGTGTACCTATTTTTTGTGAATCGCCATTCGCCATTCAGGCTGCGCAACTGTTGGGAAGGGCGAT
CGGTGCGGGCCTCTTCGCTATTACGCCAGCTGGCGAAAGGGGGATGTGCTGCAAGGCGATTAAGTTGGGT
AACGCCAGGGTTTTCCCAGTCACGACGTTGTAAAACGACGGCCAGTGAATTCGAGCTCGGTACCCGGCCG
CAAACAACAGATAAAACGAAAGGCCCAGTCTTTCGACTGAGCCTTTCGTTTTATTTGATGCCTGTCAAGT
AACAGCAGGACTCTTAGTGGTGTGGAGTATTTTTACCTGAATCATAATGGACAACTCGCTCCGTCGTTTT
TCAGCTCGCTTCAAAGTCTTCTCAAGCCATCTATTCTCATTCAATTGATTGTGCGACGATTGGATGAATA
TTTTCCTGCAACATTGGTAGTGTTCACTTACCATTACATTCAACCCAACCCCGTTATCTCTGAGATTCCA
CAGCCCAATTTGATTCCTCGCATTTTTCTCGTAATAGAGTTTGCAAGCCCAGATTTTCAAAGTGTGGCCG
TTCCCCCGCAGCTCCTGGTTATACCATTCTAAGATCTTTTCAGCGCAATCTGCACAAGGACTCCAGGATG
AGTACCAATTTATCGTGAATTGTCCGGGGTTGTCGCGCAGGTATTCTTCGACTTTTCTAATGCTAAAGAT
TTCGGCGTGAATGCCACGTTCTGTCCCGCTCTGTGGTTTATTCACAGCATAGCCCCAAAAACACGCTCTA
CGTTCACCCCGTCGTTTTAATTCAAAGAGAACGTAGCATCTATGCGACACGGATTTTTTGTTGTTGAAAA
ACTGTTTCTTAAACGTGTAGATGTCCAACTTCTCATGGATTCTCACGTACTCAGCGTCGGTCATCCTAGA
CTTATCGTCATCGTCTTTGTAATCAATATCATGATCCTTGTAGTCTCCGTCGTGGTCCTTATAGTCTCCG
GACTCGAGCCTAGACTTATCGTCATCGTCTTTGTAATCAATATCATGATCCTTGTAGTCTCCGTCGTGGT
CCTTATAGTCTCCGGAATACTTCTCCACGTAAGGGACAGGAATCATCCCCCTCTTTCCTTCGCTGTCCTC
TGCATTCCACCACTGCTCCTCAGGCTTATCCCGGATTCTCAGGATGTCTCCTTTCTTAAAGGGAAGATCC
TCTTCATCATTCCCATTAAAGTCAAAGAGGGCTCGCACATACTCAGCAGAACCTCCACCTCCAGAACCTC
CTCCACCGTCACCTCCTAGCTGACTCAAATCAATGCGTGTTTCATAAAGACCAGTGATGGATTGATGGAT
AAGAGTGGCATCTAAAACTTCTTTTGTAGACGTATATCGTTTACGATCAATTGTTGTATCAAAATATTTA
AAAGCAGCGGGAGCTCCAAGATTCGTCAACGTAAATAAATGAATAATATTTTCTGCTTGTTCACGTATTG
GTTTGTCTCTATGTTTGTTATATGCACTAAGAACTTTATCTAAATTGGCATCTGCTAAAATAACACGCTT
AGAAAATTCACTGATTTGCTCAATAATCTCATCTAAATAATGCTTATGCTGCTCCACAAACAATTGTTTT
TGTTCGTTATCTTCTGGACTACCCTTCAACTTTTCATAATGACTAGCTAAATATAAAAAATTCACATATT
TGCTTGGCAGAGCCAGCTCATTTCCTTTTTGTAATTCTCCGGCACTAGCCAGCATCCGTTTACGACCGTT
TTCTAACTCAAAAAGACTATATTTAGGTAGTTTAATGATTAAGTCTTTTTTAACTTCCTTATATCCTTTA
GCTTCTAAAAAGTCAATCGGATTTTTTTCAAAGGAACTTCTTTCCATAATTGTGATCCCTAGTAACTCTT
TAACGGATTTTAACTTCTTCGATTTCCCTTTTTCCACCTTAGCAACCACTAGGACTGAATAAGCTACCGT
TGGACTATCAAAACCACCATATTTTTTTGGATCCCAGTCTTTTTTACGAGCAATAAGCTTGTCCGAATTT
CTTTTTGGTAAAATTGACTCCTTGGAGAATCCGCCTGTCTGTACTTCTGTTTTCTTGACAATATTGACTT
GGGGCATGGACAATACTTTGCGCACTGTGGCAAAATCTCGCCCTTTATCCCAGACAATTTCTCCAGTTTC
CCCATTAGTTTCGATTAGAGGGCGTTTGCGAATCTCTCCATTTGCAAGTGTAATTTCTGTTTTGAAGAAG
TTCATGATATTAGAGTAAAAGAAATATTTTGCGGTTGCTTTGCCTATTTCTTGCTCAGACTTAGCAATCA
TTTTACGAACATCATAAACTTTATAATCACCATAGACAAACTCCGATTCAAGTTTTGGATATTTCTTAAT
CAAAGCAGTTCCAACGACGGCATTTAGATACGCATCATGGGCATGATGGTAATTGTTAATCTCACGTACT
TTATAGAATTGGAAATCTTTTCGGAAGTCAGAAACTAATTTAGATTTTAAGGTAATCACTTTAACCTCTC
GAATAAGTTTATCATTTTCATCGTATTTAGTATTCATGCGACTATCCAAAATTTGTGCCACATGCTTAGT
GATTTGGCGAGTTTCAACCAATTGGCGTTTGATAAAACCAGCTTTATCAAGTTCACTCAAACCTCCACGT
TCAGCTTTCGTTAAATTATCAAACTTACGTTGAGTGATTAACTTGGCGTTTAGAAGTTGTCTCCAATAGT
TTTTCATCTTTTTGACTACTTCTTCACTTGGAACGTTATCCGATTTACCACGATTTTTATCAGAACGCGT
TAAGACCTTATTGTCTATTGAATCGTCTTTAAGGAAACTTTGTGGAACAATGGCATCGACATCATAATCA
CTTAAACGATTAATATCTAATTCTTGGTCCACATACATGTCTCTTCCATTTTGGAGATAATAGAGATAGA
GCTTTTCATTTTGCAATTGAGTATTTTCAACAGGATGCTCTTTAAGAATCTGACTTCCTAATTCTTTGAT
ACCTTCTTCGATTCGTTTCATACGCTCTCGCGAATTTTTCTGGCCCTTTTGAGTTGTCTGATTTTCACGT
GCCATTTCAATAACGATATTTTCTGGCTTATGCCGCCCCATTACTTTGACCAATTCATCAACAACTTTTA
CAGTCTGTAAAATACCTTTTTTAATAGCAGGGCTACCAGCTAAATTTGCAATATGTTCATGTAAACTATC
GCCTTGTCCAGACACTTGTGCTTTTTGAATGTCTTCTTTAAATGTCAAACTATCATCATGGATCAGCTGC
ATAAAATTGCGATTGGCAAAACCATCTGATTTCAAAAAATCTAATATTGTTTTGCCAGATTGCTTATCCC
TAATACCATTAATCAATTTTCGAGACAAACGTCCCCAACCAGTATAACGGCGACGTTTAAGCTGTTTCAT
CACCTTATCATCAAAGAGGTGAGCATATGTTTTAAGTCTTTCCTCAATCATCTCCCTATCTTCAAATAAG
GTCAATGTTAAAACAATATCCTCTAAGATATCTTCATTTTCTTCATTATCCAAAAAATCTTTATCTTTAA
TAATTTTTAGCAAATCATGGTAGGTACCTAATGAAGCATTAAATCTATCTTCAACTCCTGAAATTTCAAC
ACTATCAAAACATTCTATTTTTTTGAAATAATCTTCTTTTAATTGCTTAACGGTTACTTTTCGATTTGTT
TTGAAGAGTAAATCAACAATGGCTTTCTTCTGTTCACCTGAAAGAAATGCTGGTTTTCGCATTCCTTCAG
TAACATATTTGACCTTTGTCAATTCGTTATAAACCGTAAAATACTCATAAAGCAAACTATGTTTTGGTAG
TACTTTTTCATTTGGAAGATTTTTATCAAAGTTTGTCATGCGTTCAATAAATGATTGAGCTGAAGCACCT
TTATCGACAACTTCTTCAAAATTCCATGGGGTAATTGTTTCTTCAGACTTCCGAGTCATCCATGCAAAAC
GACTATTGCCACGCGCCAATGGACCAACATAATAAGGAATTCGAAAAGTCAAGATTTTTTCAATCTTCTC
ACGATTGTCTTTTAAAAATGGATAAAAGTCTTCTTGTCTTCTCAAAATAGCATGCAGCTCACCCAAGTGA
ATTTGATGGGGAATAGAGCCGTTGTCAAAGGTCCGTTGCTTGCGCAGCAAATCTTCACGATTTAGTTTCA
CCAATAATTCCTCAGTACCATCCATTTTTTCTAAAATTGGTTTGATAAATTTATAAAATTCTTCTTGGCT
AGCTCCCCCATCAATATAACCTGCATATCCGTTTTTTGATTGATCAAAAAAGATTTCTTTATACTTTTCT
GGAAGTTGTTGTCGAACTAAAGCTTTTAAAAGAGTCAAGTCTTGATGATGTTCATCGTAGCGTTTAATCA
TTGAAGCTGATAGGGGAGCCTTAGTTATTTCAGTATTTACTCTTAGGATATCTGAAAGTAAAATAGCATC
TGATAAATTCTTAGCTGCCAAAAACAAATCAGCATATTGATCTCCAATTTGCGCCAATAAATTATCTAAA
TCATCATCGTAAGTATCTTTTGAAAGCTGTAATTTAGCATCTTCTGCCAAATCAAAATTTGATTTAAAAT
TAGGGGTCAAACCCAATGACAAAGCAATGAGATTCCCAAATAAGCCATTTTTCTTCTCACCGGGGAGCTG
AGCAATGAGATTTTCTAATCGTCTTGATTTACTCAATCGTGCAGAAAGAATCGCTTTAGCATCTACTCCA
CTTGCGTTAATAGGGTTTTCTTCAAATAATTGATTGTAGGTTTGTACCAACTGGATAAATAGTTTGTCCA
CATCACTATTATCAGGATTTAAATCTCCCTCAATCAAAAAATGACCACGAAACTTAATCATATGCGCTAA
GGCCAAATAGATTAAGCGCAAATCCGCTTTATCAGTAGAATCTACCAATTTTTTTCGCAGATGATAGATA
GTTGGATATTTCTCATGATAAGCAACTTCATCTACTATATTTCCAAAAATAGGATGACGTTCATGCTTCT
TGTCTTCTTCCACCAAAAAAGACTCTTCAAGTCGATGAAAGAAACTATCATCTACTTTCGCCATCTCATT
TGAAAAAATCTCCTGTAGATAACAAATACGATTCTTCCGACGTGTATACCTTCTACGAGCTGTCCGTTTG
AGACGAGTCGCTTCCGCTGTCTCTCCACTGTCAAATAAAAGAGCCCCTATAAGATTTTTTTTGATACTGT
GGCGGTCTGTATTTCCCAGAACCTTGAACTTTTTAGACGGAACCTTATATTCATCAGTGATCACCGCCCA
TCCGACGCTATTTGTGCCGATAGCTAAGCCTATTGAGTATTTCTTATCCATTTTTGCCTCCTAAAATGGG
CCCTGCAACCATTATCACCGCCAGAGGTAAAATAGTCAACACGCACGGTGTTAGATATTTATCCCTTGCG
GTGATAGATTTAACGTTAAGGAGGTATGTATGAGCACAAAAAAGAAACCATTAACACAAGAGCAGCTTGA
GGACGCACGTCGCCTTAAAGCAATTTATGAAAAAAAGAAAAATGAACTTGGCTTATCCCAGGAATCTGTC
GCAGACAAGATGGGGATGGGGCAGTCAGGCGTTGGTGCTTTATTTAATGGCATCAATGCATTAAATGCTT
ATAACGCCGCATTGCTTACAAAAATTCTCAAAGTTAGCGTTGAAGAATTTAGCCCTTCAATCGCCAGAGA
AATCTACGAGATGTATGAAGCGGTTAGTATGCAGCCGTCACTTAGAAGTGAGTATGAGTACCCTGTTTTT
TCTCATGTTCAGGCAGAGATGTTCTCACCTAAGCTTAGAACCTTTACCAAAGGTGATGCGGAGAGATGGG
TAAGCACAACCAAAAAAGCCAGTGATTCTGCATTCTGGCTTGAGGTTGAAGGTAATTCCATGACCGCACC
AACAGGCTCCAAGCCAAGCTTTCCTGACGGAATGTTAATTCTCGTTGACCCTGAGCAGGCTGTTGAGCCA
GGTGATTTCTGCATAGCCAGACTTGGGGGTGATGAGTTTACCTTCAAGAAACTGATCAGGGATAGCGGTC
AGGTGTTTTTACAACCACTAAACCCACAGTACCCAATGATCCCATGCAATGAGAGTTGTTCCGTTGTGGG
GAAAGTTATCGCTAGTCAGTGGCCTGAAGAGACGTTTGGCTGATCGGCAAGGTGTTCTGGTCGGCGCATA
GCTGATAACAATTGAGCAAGAATCTTCATCGATGCATCAGAAAATTATTTTAAATTTCCTCTTGACAGCT
AGCTCAGTCCTAGGTATAATGCTAGCAGAGACCCGGGATGGTCTCAGTTTTAGAGCTAGAAATAGCAAGT
TAAAATAAGGCTAGTCCGTTATCAACTTGAAAAAGTGGCACCGAGTCGGTGCTTTTTTTGATACTTCTAT
TCTACTCTGACTGCAAACCAAAAAAACAAGCGCTTTCAAAACGCTTGTTTTATCATTTTTAGGGAAATTA
ATCTCTTAATCCTTTTATCATTCTACATTTAGGCGCTGCCATCTTGCTAAACCCCGAAAAAAAAACCCCG
CCCCTGACAGGGCGGGGTTTTTTTTTCTAGACCGCAAAAATCAGCGCGCAAATACGCATACTGTTATCTG
GCTTTTAGTAAGCCGGATCCACGCGTTTACGCCCCGCCCTGCCACTCATCGCAGTACTGTTGTAATTCAT
TAAGCATTCTGCCGACATGGAAGCCATCACAGACGGCATGATGAACCTGAATCGCCAGCGGCATCAGCAC
CTTGTCGCCTTGCGTATAATATTTGCCCATGGTGAAAACGGGGGCGAAGAAGTTGTCCATATTGGCCACG
TTTAAATCAAAACTGGTGAAACTCACCCAGGGATTGGCTGAGACGAAAAACATATTCTCAATAAACCCTT
TAGGGAAATAGGCCAGGTTTTCACCGTAACACGCCACATCTTGCGAATATATGTGTAGAAACTGCCGGAA
ATCGTCGTGGTATTCACTCCAGAGCGATGAAAACGTTTCAGTTTGCTCATGGAAAACGGTGTAACAAGGG
TGAACACTATCCCATATCACCAGCTCACCGTCTTTCATTGCCATACGGAATTCCGGATGAGCATTCATCA
GGCGGGCAAGAATGTGAATAAAGGCCGGATAAAACTTGTGCTTATTTTTCTTTACGGTCTTTAAAAAGGC
CGTAATATCCAGCTGAACGGTCTGGTTATAGGTACATTGAGCAACTGACTGAAATGCCTCAAAATGTTCT
TTACGATGCCATTGGGATATATCAACGGTGGTATATCCAGTGATTTTTTTCTCCATTTTAGCTTCCTTAG
CTCCTGAAAATCTCGACGGATCCTAACTCAAAATCCACACATTATACGAGCCGGAAGCATAAAGTGTAAA
GCCTGGGGTGCCTAATGCGGCCCCTCTAGCTACCGGTTTTGGTCATGAGATTATCTCTGTGCATATGGAC
AGTTTTCCCTTTGATATGTAACGGTGAACAGTTGTTCTACTTTTGTTTGTTAGTCTTGATGCTTCACTGA
TAGATACAAGAGCCATAAGAACCTCAGATCCTTCCGTATTTAGCCAGTATGTTCTCTAGTGTGGTTCGTT
GTTTTTGCGTGAGCCATGAGAACGAACCATTGAGATCATGCTTACTTTGCATGTCACTCAAAAATTTTGC
CTCAAAACTGGTGAGCTGAATTTTTGCAGTTAAAGCATCGTGTAGTGTTTTTCTTAGTCCGTTATGTAGG
TAGGAATCTGATGTAATGGTTGTTGGTATTTTGTCACCATTCATTTTTATCTGGTTGTTCTCAAGTTCGG
TTACGAGATCCATTTGTCTATCTAGTTCAACTTGGAAAATCAACGTATCAGTCGGGCGGCCTCGCTTATC
AACCACCAATTTCATATTGCTGTAAGTGTTTAAATCTTTACTTATTGGTTTCAAAACCCATTGGTTAAGC
CTTTTAAACTCATGGTAGTTATTTTCAAGCATTAACATGAACTTAAATTCATCAAGGCTAATCTCTATAT
TTGCCTTGTGAGTTTTCTTTTGTGTTAGTTCTTTTAATAACCACTCATAAATCCTCATAGAGTATTTGTT
TTCAAAAGACTTAACATGTTCCAGATTATATTTTATGAATTTTTTTAACTGGAAAAGATAAGGCAATATC
TCTTCACTAAAAACTAATTCTAATTTTTCGCTTGAGAACTTGGCATAGTTTGTCCACTGGAAAATCTCAA
AGCCTTTAACCAAAGGATTCCTGATTTCCACAGTTCTCGTCATCAGCTCTCTGGTTGCTTTAGCTAATAC
ACCATAAGCATTTTCCCTACTGATGTTCATCATCTGAACGTATTGGTTATAAGTGAACGATACCGTCCGT
TCTTTCATTGTAGGGTTTTCAATCGTGGGGTTGAGTAGTGCCACACAGCATAAAATTAGCTTGGTTTCAT
GCTCCGTTAAGTCATAGCGACTAATCGCTAGTTCATTTGCTTTGAAAACAACTAATTCAGACATACATCT
CAATTGGTCTAGGTGATTTTAATCACTATACCAATTGAGATGGGCTAGTCAATGATAATTACTAGTCCTT
TTCCTTTGAGTTGTGGGTATCTGTAAATTCTGCTAGACCTTTGCTGGAAAACTTGTAAATTCTGCTAGAC
CCTCTGTAAATTCCGCTAGACCTTTGTGTGTTTTTTTTGTTTATATTCAAGTGGTTATAATTTATAGAAT
AAAGAAAGAATAAAAAAAGATAAAAAGAATAGATCCCAGCCCTGTGTATAACTCACTACTTTAGTCAGTT
CCGACGTCAATGCCGAGCGAAAGCGAGCCGAAGGGTAGCATTTACGTTAGATAACCCCCTGATATGCTC
Features (pLannotate 1.2.2; 15 found; start..end, strand, type, name):
    193..630     +  CDS            repL: REPLM_BACIU - Protein predicted: Swiss-Prot protein existence level 4. From Bacillus subtilis.
    987..1721    +  CDS            erm: ERM_STREE - Experimental evidence at protein level: Swiss-Prot protein existence level 1. This protein produces a dimethylation of the adenine residue at position 2085 in 23S rRNA, resulting in reduced affinity between ribosomes and macrolide-lincosamide-streptogramin B antibiotics. From Streptococcus pneumoniae.
   1783..1940    -  CDS            lacZα (fragment): LacZα fragment of β-galactosidase; lacZ fragment
   1971..2017    -  terminator     rrnB T1 terminator: transcription terminator T1 from the E. coli rrnB gene
   2031..2654    -  CDS            PmCDA1: cytidine deaminase from the sea lamprey Petromyzon marinus (Rogozin et al., 2007)
   2817..2987    -  CDS            CRK (fragment): CRK_HUMAN - Experimental evidence at protein level: Swiss-Prot protein existence level 1. [Isoform Crk-II]: Regulates cell adhesion, spreading and migration (PubMed:31311869). Mediates attachment-induced MAPK8 activation, membrane ruffling and cell motility in a Rac-dependent manner. Involved in phagocytosis of apoptotic cells and cell motility via its interaction with DOCK1 and DOCK4 (PubMed:19004829). May regulate the EFNA5-EPHA3 signaling (By similarity). From Homo sapiens (Human).
   3018..7121    -  CDS            dCas9: catalytically dead mutant of the Cas9 endonuclease from the Streptococcus pyogenes Type II CRISPR/Cas system RNA-guided DNA-binding protein that lacks endonuclease activity due to the D10A mutation in the RuvC catalytic domain and the H840A mutation in the HNH catalytic domain
   7240..7953    +  CDS            λ repressor (ts): temperature-sensitive variant of the phage λ repressor; cIts; thermosensitivity is conferred by the A67T mutation
   8042..8076    +  promoter       J23119 promoter: bacterial promoter (Registry of Standard Biological Parts BBa J23119)
   8097..8172    +  misc_RNA       gRNA scaffold: guide RNA scaffold for the Streptococcus pyogenes CRISPR/Cas9 system
   8427..9086    -  CDS            CmR: chloramphenicol acetyltransferase; cat; confers resistance to chloramphenicol
   9087..9116    -  promoter       cat promoter (fragment): promoter of the E. coli cat gene encoding chloramphenicol acetyltransferase
   9140..9170    -  promoter       lac UV5 promoter: E. coli lac promoter with an "up" mutation
   9334..10284   -  CDS            Rep101(Ts): temperature-sensitive version of the RepA protein needed for replication with the pSC101 origin (Armstrong et al., 1984); rep101 encoding an A56V mutation
  10332..10554   -  rep_origin     pSC101 ori: low-copy replication origin that requires the Rep101 protein
