>Addgene plasmid #108550 | pScI_dCas9-CDA_J23119-sgRNA | addgene full sequence | sequence record 220955 | Addgene NGS Result
CGACGCTTTATATAGAAAAGAAGATTCAACTAGGTAAAATCTTAATATAGGTTGAGATGATAAGGTTTAT
AAGGAATTTGTTTGTTCTAATTTTTCACTCATTTTGTTCTAATTTCTTTTAACAAATGTTCTTTTTTTTT
TAGAACAGTTATGATATAGTTAGAATAGTTTAAAATAAGGAGTGAGAAAAAGATGAAAGAAAGATATGGA
ACAGTCTATAAAGGCTCTCAGAGGCTCATAGACGAAGAAAGTGGAGAAGTCATAGAGGTAGACAAGTTAT
ACCGTAAACAAACGTCTGGTAACTTCGTAAAGGCATATATAGTGCAATTAATAAGTATGTTAGATATGAT
TGGCGGAAAAAAACTTAAAATCGTTAACTATATCCTAGATAATGTCCACTTAAGTAACAATACAATGATA
GCTACAACAAGAGAAATAGCAAAAGCTACAGGAACAAGTCTACAAACAGTAATAACAACACTTAAAATCT
TAGAAGAAGGAAATATTATAAAAAGAAAAACTGGAGTATTAATGTTAAACCCTGAACTACTAATGAGAGG
CGACGACCAAAAACAAAAATACCTCTTACTCGAATTTGGGAACTTTGAGCAAGAGGCAAATGAAATAGAT
TGACCTCCCAATAACACCACGTAGTTATTGGGAGGTCAATCTATGAAATGCGATTAAGCTTTTTCTAATT
CACATAAGCGTGCAGGTTTAAAGTACATAAAAAATATAATGAAAAAAAGCATCATTATACTAACGTTATA
CCAACATTATACTCTCATTATACTAATTGCTTATTCCAATTTCCTATTGGTTGGAACCAACAGGCGTTAG
TGTGTTGTTGAGTTGGTACTTTCATGGGATTAATCCCATGAAACCCCCAACCAACTCGCCAAAGCTCTAT
ATTGATAAAAATAATAATAGTGGGTATAATTAAGTTGTTAGAGAAAACGTATAAATTAGGAGGGATTCAT
GCTGGTATGAACAAAAATATAAAATATTCTCAAAACTTTTTAACGAGTGAAAAAGTACTCAACCAAATAA
TAAAACAATTGAATTTAAAAGAAACCGATACCGTTTACGAAATTGGAACAGGTAAAGGGCATTTAACGAC
GAAACTGGCTAAAATAAGTAAACAGGTAACGTCTATTGAATTAGACAGTCATCTATTCAACTTATCGTCA
GAAAAATTAAAACTGAATACTCGTGTCACTTTAATTCACCAAGATATTCTACAGTTTCAATTCCCTAACA
AACAGAGGTATAAAATTGTTGGGAGTATTCCTTACCATTTAAGCACACAAATTATTAAAAAAGTGGTTTT
TGAAAGCCATGCGTCTGACATCTATCTGATTGTTGAAGAAGGATTCTACAAGCGTACCTTGGATATTCAC
CGAACACTAGGGTTGCTCTTGCACACTCAAGTCTCGATTCAGCAATTGCTTAAGCTGCCAGCGGAATGCT
TTCATCCTAAACCAAAAGTAAACAGTGTCTTAATAAAACTTACCCGCCATACCACAGATGTTCCAGATAA
ATATTGGAAGCTATATACGTACTTTGTTTCAAAATGGGTCAATCGAGAATATCGTCAACTGTTTACTAAA
AATCAGTTTCATCAAGCAATGAAACACGCCAAAGTAAACAATTTAAGTACCGTTACTTATGAGCAAGTAT
TGTCTATTTTTAATAGTTATCTATTATTTAACGGGAGGAAATAAATGCATAAACTGCATCCCTTAACTTG
TTTTTCGTGTACCTATTTTTTGTGAATCGCCATTCGCCATTCAGGCTGCGCAACTGTTGGGAAGGGCGAT
CGGTGCGGGCCTCTTCGCTATTACGCCAGCTGGCGAAAGGGGGATGTGCTGCAAGGCGATTAAGTTGGGT
AACGCCAGGGTTTTCCCAGTCACGACGTTGTAAAACGACGGCCAGTGAATTCGAGCTCGGTACCCGGCCG
CAAACAACAGATAAAACGAAAGGCCCAGTCTTTCGACTGAGCCTTTCGTTTTATTTGATGCCTGTCAAGT
AACAGCAGGACTCTTAGTGGTGTGGAGTATTTTTACCTGAATCATAATGGACAACTCGCTCCGTCGTTTT
TCAGCTCGCTTCAAAGTCTTCTCAAGCCATCTATTCTCATTCAATTGATTGTGCGACGATTGGATGAATA
TTTTCCTGCAACATTGGTAGTGTTCACTTACCATTACATTCAACCCAACCCCGTTATCTCTGAGGTTCCA
CAGCCCAATTTGATTCCTCGCATTTTTCTCGTAATAGAGTTTGCAAGCCCAGATTTTCAAAGTGTGGCCG
TTCCCCCGCAGCTCCTGGTTATACCATTCTAAGATCTTTTCAGCGCAATCTGCACAAGGACTCCAGGATG
AGTACCAATTTATCGTGAATTGTCCGGGGTTGTCGCGCAGGTATTCTTCGACTTTTCTAATGCTAAAGAT
TTCGGCGTGAATGCCACGTTCTGTCCCGCTCTGTGGTTTATTCACAGCATAGCCCCAAAAACACGCTCTA
CGTTCACCCCGTCGTTTTAATTCAAAGAGAACGTAGCATCTATGCGACACGGATTTTTTGTTGTTGAAAA
ACTGTTTCTTAAACGTGTAGATGTCCAACTTCTCATGGATTCTCACGTACTCAGCGTCGGTCATCCTAGA
CTTATCGTCATCGTCTTTGTAATCAATATCATGATCCTTGTAGTCTCCGTCGTGGTCCTTATAGTCTCCG
GACTCGAGCCTAGACTTATCGTCATCGTCTTTGTAATCAATATCATGATCCTTGTAGTCTCCGTCGTGGT
CCTTATAGTCTCCGGAATACTTCTCCACGTAAGGGACAGGAATCATCCCCCTCTTTCCTTCGCTGTCCTC
TGCATTCCACCACTGCTCCTCAGGCTTATCCCGGATTCTCAGGATGTCTCCTTTCTTAAAGGGAAGATCC
TCTTCATCATTCCCATTAAAGTCAAAGAGGGCTCGCACATACTCAGCAGAACCTCCACCTCCAGAACCTC
CTCCACCGTCACCTCCTAGCTGACTCAAATCAATGCGTGTTTCATAAAGACCAGTGATGGATTGATGGAT
AAGAGTGGCATCTAAAACTTCTTTTGTAGACGTATATCGTTTACGATCAATTGTTGTATCAAAATATTTA
AAAGCAGCGGGAGCTCCAAGATTCGTCAACGTAAATAAATGAATAATATTTTCTGCTTGTTCACGTATTG
GTTTGTCTCTATGTTTGTTATATGCACTAAGAACTTTATCTAAATTGGCATCTGCTAAAATAACACGCTT
AGAAAATTCACTGATTTGCTCAATAATCTCATCTAAATAATGCTTATGCTGCTCCACAAACAATTGTTTT
TGTTCGTTATCTTCTGGACTACCCTTCAACTTTTCATAATGACTAGCTAAATATAAAAAATTCACATATT
TGCTTGGCAGAGCCAGCTCATTTCCTTTTTGTAATTCTCCGGCACTAGCCAGCATCCGTTTACGACCGTT
TTCTAACTCAAAAAGACTATATTTAGGTAGTTTAATGATTAAGTCTTTTTTAACTTCCTTATATCCTTTA
GCTTCTAAAAAGTCAATCGGATTTTTTTCAAAGGAACTTCTTTCCATAATTGTGATCCCTAGTAACTCTT
TAACGGATTTTAACTTCTTCGATTTCCCTTTTTCCACCTTAGCAACCACTAGGACTGAATAAGCTACCGT
TGGACTATCAAAACCACCATATTTTTTTGGATCCCAGTCTTTTTTACGAGCAATAAGCTTGTCCGAATTT
CTTTTTGGTAAAATTGACTCCTTGGAGAATCCGCCTGTCTGTACTTCTGTTTTCTTGACAATATTGACTT
GGGGCATGGACAATACTTTGCGCACTGTGGCAAAATCTCGCCCTTTATCCCAGACAATTTCTCCAGTTTC
CCCATTAGTTTCGATTAGAGGGCGTTTGCGAATCTCTCCATTTGCAAGTGTAATTTCTGTTTTGAAGAAG
TTCATGATATTAGAGTAAAAGAAATATTTTGCGGTTGCTTTGCCTATTTCTTGCTCAGACTTAGCAATCA
TTTTACGAACATCATAAACTTTATAATCACCATAGACAAACTCCGATTCAAGTTTTGGATATTTCTTAAT
CAAAGCAGTTCCAACGACGGCATTTAGATACGCATCATGGGCATGATGGTAATTGTTAATCTCACGTACT
TTATAGAATTGGAAATCTTTTCGGAAGTCAGAAACTAATTTAGATTTTAAGGTAATCACTTTAACCTCTC
GAATAAGTTTATCATTTTCATCGTATTTAGTATTCATGCGACTATCCAAAATTTGTGCCACATGCTTAGT
GATTTGGCGAGTTTCAACCAATTGGCGTTTGATAAAACCAGCTTTATCAAGTTCACTCAAACCTCCACGT
TCAGCTTTCGTTAAATTATCAAACTTACGTTGAGTGATTAACTTGGCGTTTAGAAGTTGTCTCCAATAGT
TTTTCATCTTTTTGACTACTTCTTCACTTGGAACGTTATCCGATTTACCACGATTTTTATCAGAACGCGT
TAAGACCTTATTGTCTATTGAATCGTCTTTAAGGAAACTTTGTGGAACAATGGCATCGACATCATAATCA
CTTAAACGATTAATATCTAATTCTTGGTCCACATACATGTCTCTTCCATTTTGGAGATAATAGAGATAGA
GCTTTTCATTTTGCAATTGAGTATTTTCAACAGGATGCTCTTTAAGAATCTGACTTCCTAATTCTTTGAT
ACCTTCTTCGATTCGTTTCATACGCTCTCGCGAATTTTTCTGGCCCTTTTGAGTTGTCTGATTTTCACGT
GCCATTTCAATAACGATATTTTCTGGCTTATGCCGCCCCATTACTTTGACCAATTCATCAACAACTTTTA
CAGTCTGTAAAATACCTTTTTTAATAGCAGGGCTACCAGCTAAATTTGCAATATGTTCATGTAAACTATC
GCCTTGTCCAGACACTTGTGCTTTTTGAATGTCTTCTTTAAATGTCAAACTATCATCATGGATCAGCTGC
ATAAAATTGCGATTGGCAAAACCATCTGATTTCAAAAAATCTAATATTGTTTTGCCAGATTGCTTATCCC
TAATACCATTAATCAATTTTCGAGACAAACGTCCCCAACCAGTATAACGGCGACGTTTAAGCTGTTTCAT
CACCTTATCATCAAAGAGGTGAGCATATGTTTTAAGTCTTTCCTCAATCATCTCCCTATCTTCAAATAAG
GTCAATGTTAAAACAATATCCTCTAAGATATCTTCATTTTCTTCATTATCCAAAAAATCTTTATCTTTAA
TAATTTTTAGCAAATCATGGTAGGTACCTAATGAAGCATTAAATCTATCTTCAACTCCTGAAATTTCAAC
ACTATCAAAACATTCTATTTTTTTGAAATAATCTTCTTTTAATTGCTTAACGGTTACTTTTCGATTTGTT
TTGAAGAGTAAATCAACAATGGCTTTCTTCTGTTCACCTGAAAGAAATGCTGGTTTTCGCATTCCTTCAG
TAACATATTTGACCTTTGTCAATTCGTTATAAACCGTAAAATACTCATAAAGCAAACTATGTTTTGGTAG
TACTTTTTCATTTGGAAGATTTTTATCAAAGTTTGTCATGCGTTCAATAAATGATTGAGCTGAAGCACCT
TTATCGACAACTTCTTCAAAATTCCATGGGGTAATTGTTTCTTCAGACTTCCGAGTCATCCATGCAAAAC
GACTATTGCCACGCGCCAATGGACCAACATAATAAGGAATTCGAAAAGTCAAGATTTTTTCAATCTTCTC
ACGATTGTCTTTTAAAAATGGATAAAAGTCTTCTTGTCTTCTCAAAATAGCATGCAGCTCACCCAAGTGA
ATTTGATGGGGAATAGAGCCGTTGTCAAAGGTCCGTTGCTTGCGCAGCAAATCTTCACGATTTAGTTTCA
CCAATAATTCCTCAGTACCATCCATTTTTTCTAAAATTGGTTTGATAAATTTATAAAATTCTTCTTGGCT
AGCTCCCCCATCAATATAACCTGCATATCCGTTTTTTGATTGATCAAAAAAGATTTCTTTATACTTTTCT
GGAAGTTGTTGTCGAACTAAAGCTTTTAAAAGAGTCAAGTCTTGATGATGTTCATCGTAGCGTTTAATCA
TTGAAGCTGATAGGGGAGCCTTAGTTATTTCAGTATTTACTCTTAGGATATCTGAAAGTAAAATAGCATC
TGATAAATTCTTAGCTGCCAAAAACAAATCAGCATATTGATCTCCAATTTGCGCCAATAAATTATCTAAA
TCATCATCGTAAGTATCTTTTGAAAGCTGTAATTTAGCATCTTCTGCCAAATCAAAATTTGATTTAAAAT
TAGGGGTCAAACCCAATGACAAAGCAATGAGATTCCCAAATAAGCCATTTTTCTTCTCACCGGGGAGCTG
AGCAATGAGATTTTCTAATCGTCTTGATTTACTCAATCGTGCAGAAAGAATCGCTTTAGCATCTACTCCA
CTTGCGTTAATAGGGTTTTCTTCAAATAATTGATTGTAGGTTTGTACCAACTGGATAAATAGTTTGTCCA
CATCACTATTATCAGGATTTAAATCTCCCTCAATCAAAAAATGACCACGAAACTTAATCATATGCGCTAA
GGCCAAATAGATTAAGCGCAAATCCGCTTTATCAGTAGAATCTACCAATTTTTTTCGCAGATGATAGATA
GTTGGATATTTCTCATGATAAGCAACTTCATCTACTATATTTCCAAAAATAGGATGACGTTCATGCTTCT
TGTCTTCTTCCACCAAAAAAGACTCTTCAAGTCGATGAAAGAAACTATCATCTACTTTCGCCATCTCATT
TGAAAAAATCTCCTGTAGATAACAAATACGATTCTTCCGACGTGTATACCTTCTACGAGCTGTCCGTTTG
AGACGAGTCGCTTCCGCTGTCTCTCCACTGTCAAATAAAAGAGCCCCTATAAGATTTTTTTTGATACTGT
GGCGGTCTGTATTTCCCAGAACCTTGAACTTTTTAGACGGAACCTTATATTCATCAGTGATCACCGCCCA
TCCGACGCTATTTGTGCCGATAGCTAAGCCTATTGAGTATTTCTTATCCATTTTTGCCTCCTAAAATGGG
CCCTGCAACCATTATCACCGCCAGAGGTAAAATAGTCAACACGCACGGTGTTAGATATTTATCCCTTGCG
GTGATAGATTTAACGTTAAGGAGGTATGTATGAGCACAAAAAAGAAACCATTAACACAAGAGCAGCTTGA
GGACGCACGTCGCCTTAAAGCAATTTATGAAAAAAAGAAAAATGAACTTGGCTTATCCCAGGAATCTGTC
GCAGACAAGATGGGGATGGGGCAGTCAGGCGTTGGTGCTTTATTTAATGGCATCAATGCATTAAATGCTT
ATAACGCCGCATTGCTTACAAAAATTCTCAAAGTTAGCGTTGAAGAATTTAGCCCTTCAATCGCCAGAGA
AATCTACGAGATGTATGAAGCGGTTAGTATGCAGCCGTCACTTAGAAGTGAGTATGAGTACCCTGTTTTT
TCTCATGTTCAGGCAGAGATGTTCTCACCTAAGCTTAGAACCTTTACCAAAGGTGATGCGGAGAGATGGG
TAAGCACAACCAAAAAAGCCAGTGATTCTGCATTCTGGCTTGAGGTTGAAGGTAATTCCATGACCGCACC
AACAGGCTCCAAGCCAAGCTTTCCTGACGGAATGTTAATTCTCGTTGACCCTGAGCAGGCTGTTGAGCCA
GGTGATTTCTGCATAGCCAGACTTGGGGGTGATGAGTTTACCTTCAAGAAACTGATCAGGGATAGCGGTC
AGGTGTTTTTACAACCACTAAACCCACAGTACCCAATGATCCCATGCAATGAGAGTTGTTCCGTTGTGGG
GAAAGTTATCGCTAGTCAGTGGCCTGAAGAGACGTTTGGCTGATCGGCAAGGTGTTCTGGTCGGCGCATA
GCTGATAACAATTGAGCAAGAATCTTCATCGATGCATCAGAAAATTATTTTAAATTTCCTCTTGACAGCT
AGCTCAGTCCTAGGTATAATGCTAGCAGAGACCCGGGATGGTCTCAGTTTTAGAGCTAGAAATAGCAAGT
TAAAATAAGGCTAGTCCGTTATCAACTTGAAAAAGTGGCACCGAGTCGGTGCTTTTTTTGATACTTCTAT
TCTACTCTGACTGCAAACCAAAAAAACAAGCGCTTTCAAAACGCTTGTTTTATCATTTTTAGGGAAATTA
ATCTCTTAATCCTTTTATCATTCTACATTTAGGCGCTGCCATCTTGCTAAACCCCGAAAAAAAAACCCCG
CCCCTGACAGGGCGGGGTTTTTTTTTCTAGACCGCAAAAATCAGCGCGCAAATACGCATACTGTTATCTG
GCTTTTAGTAAGCCGGATCCACGCGTTTACGCCCCGCCCTGCCACTCATCGCAGTACTGTTGTAATTCAT
TAAGCATTCTGCCGACATGGAAGCCATCACAAACGGCATGATGAACCTGAATCGCCAGCGGCATCAGCAC
CTTGTCGCCTTGCGTATAATATTTGCCCATGGTGAAAACGGGGGCGAAGAAGTTGTCCATATTGGCCACG
TTTAAATCAAAACTGGTGAAACTCACCCAGGGATTGGCTGAGACGAAAAACATATTCTCAATAAACCCTT
TAGGGAAATAGGCCAGGTTTTCACCGTAACACGCCACATCTTGCGAATATATGTGTAGAAACTGCCGGAA
ATCGTCGTGGTATTCACTCCAGAGCGATGAAAACGTTTCAGTTTGCTCATGGAAAACGGTGTAACAAGGG
TGAACACTATCCCATATCACCAGCTCACCGTCTTTCATTGCCATACGGAATTCCGGATGAGCATTCATCA
GGCGGGCAAGAATGTGAATAAAGGCCGGATAAAACTTGTGCTTATTTTTCTTTACGGTCTTTAAAAAGGC
CGTAATATCCAGCTGAACGGTCTGGTTATAGGTACATTGAGCAACTGACTGAAATGCCTCAAAATGTTCT
TTACGATGCCATTGGGATATATCAACGGTGGTATATCCAGTGATTTTTTTCTCCATTTTAGCTTCCTTAG
CTCCTGAAAATCTCGACGGATCCTAACTCAAAATCCACACATTATACGAGCCGGAAGCATAAAGTGTAAA
GCCTGGGGTGCCTAATGCGGCCCCTCTAGCTACCGGTTTTGGTCATGAGATTATCTCTGTGCATATGGAC
AGTTTTCCCTTTGATATGTAACGGTGAACAGTTGTTCTACTTTTGTTTGTTAGTCTTGATGCTTCACTGA
TAGATACAAGAGCCATAAGAACCTCAGATCCTTCCGTATTTAGCCAGTATGTTCTCTAGTGTGGTTCGTT
GTTTTTGCGTGAGCCATGAGAACGAACCATTGAGATCATACTTACTTTGCATGTCACTCAAAAATTTTGC
CTCAAAACTGGTGAGCTGAATTTTTGCAGTTAAAGCATCGTGTAGTGTTTTTCTTAGTCCGTTATGTAGG
TAGGAATCTGATGTAATGGTTGTTGGTATTTTGTCACCATTCATTTTTATCTGGTTGTTCTCAAGTTCGG
TTACGAGATCCATTTGTCTATCTAGTTCAACTTGGAAAATCAACGTATCAGTCGGGCGGCCTCGCTTATC
AACCACCAATTTCATATTGCTGTAAGTGTTTAAATCTTTACTTATTGGTTTCAAAACCCATTGGTTAAGC
CTTTTAAACTCATGGTAGTTATTTTCAAGCATTAACATGAACTTAAATTCATCAAGGCTAATCTCTATAT
TTGCCTTGTGAGTTTTCTTTTGTGTTAGTTCTTTTAATAACCACTCATAAATCCTCATAGAGTATTTGTT
TTCAAAAGACTTAACATGTTCCAGATTATATTTTATGAATTTTTTTAACTGGAAAAGATAAGGCAATATC
TCTTCACTAAAAACTAATTCTAATTTTTCGCTTGAGAACTTGGCATAGTTTGTCCACTGGAAAATCTCAA
AGCCTTTAACCAAAGGATTCCTGATTTCCACAGTTCTCGTCATCAGCTCTCTGGTTGCTTTAGCTAATAC
ACCATAAGCATTTTCCCTACTGATGTTCATCATCTGAACGTATTGGTTATAAGTGAACGATACCGTCCGT
TCTTTCATTGTAGGGTTTTCAATCGTGGGGTTGAGTAGTGCCACACAGCATAAAATTAGCTTGGTTTCAT
GCTCCGTTAAGTCATAGCGACTAATCGCTAGTTCATTTGCTTTGAAAACAACTAATTCAGACATACATCT
CAATTGGTCTAGGTGATTTTAATCACTATACCAATTGAGATGGGCTAGTCAATGATAATTACTAGTCCTT
TTCCTTTGAGTTGTGGGTATCTGTAAATTCTGCTAGACCTTTGCTGGAAAACTTGTAAATTCTGCTAGAC
CCTCTGTAAATTCCGCTAGACCTTTGTGTGTTTTTTTTGTTTATATTCAAGTGGTTATAATTTATAGAAT
AAAGAAAGAATAAAAAAAGATAAAAAGAATAGATCCCAGCCCTGTGTATAACTCACTACTTTAGTCAGTT
CCGACGTCAATGCCGAGCGAAAGCGAGCCGAAGGGTAGCATTTACGTTAGATAACCCCCTGATATGCTC
Features (pLannotate 1.2.2; 15 found; start..end, strand, type, name):
    193..630     +  CDS            repL: REPLM_BACIU - Protein predicted: Swiss-Prot protein existence level 4. From Bacillus subtilis.
    987..1721    +  CDS            erm: ERM_STREE - Experimental evidence at protein level: Swiss-Prot protein existence level 1. This protein produces a dimethylation of the adenine residue at position 2085 in 23S rRNA, resulting in reduced affinity between ribosomes and macrolide-lincosamide-streptogramin B antibiotics. From Streptococcus pneumoniae.
   1783..1940    -  CDS            lacZα (fragment): LacZα fragment of β-galactosidase; lacZ fragment
   1971..2017    -  terminator     rrnB T1 terminator: transcription terminator T1 from the E. coli rrnB gene
   2031..2654    -  CDS            PmCDA1: cytidine deaminase from the sea lamprey Petromyzon marinus (Rogozin et al., 2007)
   2817..2987    -  CDS            CRK (fragment): CRK_HUMAN - Experimental evidence at protein level: Swiss-Prot protein existence level 1. [Isoform Crk-II]: Regulates cell adhesion, spreading and migration (PubMed:31311869). Mediates attachment-induced MAPK8 activation, membrane ruffling and cell motility in a Rac-dependent manner. Involved in phagocytosis of apoptotic cells and cell motility via its interaction with DOCK1 and DOCK4 (PubMed:19004829). May regulate the EFNA5-EPHA3 signaling (By similarity). From Homo sapiens (Human).
   3018..7121    -  CDS            dCas9: catalytically dead mutant of the Cas9 endonuclease from the Streptococcus pyogenes Type II CRISPR/Cas system RNA-guided DNA-binding protein that lacks endonuclease activity due to the D10A mutation in the RuvC catalytic domain and the H840A mutation in the HNH catalytic domain
   7240..7953    +  CDS            λ repressor (ts): temperature-sensitive variant of the phage λ repressor; cIts; thermosensitivity is conferred by the A67T mutation
   8042..8076    +  promoter       J23119 promoter: bacterial promoter (Registry of Standard Biological Parts BBa J23119)
   8097..8172    +  misc_RNA       gRNA scaffold: guide RNA scaffold for the Streptococcus pyogenes CRISPR/Cas9 system
   8427..9086    -  CDS            CmR: chloramphenicol acetyltransferase; cat; confers resistance to chloramphenicol
   9087..9116    -  promoter       cat promoter (fragment): promoter of the E. coli cat gene encoding chloramphenicol acetyltransferase
   9140..9170    -  promoter       lac UV5 promoter: E. coli lac promoter with an "up" mutation
   9334..10284   -  CDS            Rep101(Ts): temperature-sensitive version of the RepA protein needed for replication with the pSC101 origin (Armstrong et al., 1984); rep101 encoding an A56V mutation
  10332..10554   -  rep_origin     pSC101 ori: low-copy replication origin that requires the Rep101 protein
