[The description below was written by a language model from this plasmid's Addgene catalogue record and pLannotate feature annotations shown in this document.]
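Description:
pScI_dCas9-CDA_J23119-sgRNA is a low-copy bacterial expression plasmid of about 10.6 kb that carries the Target-AID base-editing system for use in Escherichia coli, together with an sgRNA cassette. It is built on a pSC101 backbone. The feature table shows the pSC101 origin paired with a temperature-sensitive Rep101 (RepA) replication protein, which fits the recorded propagation at 30°C and in principle allows the plasmid to be lost at higher temperature. Selection in E. coli is by chloramphenicol through a cat gene. The annotation also detects a repL replication gene and an erm macrolide-lincosamide-streptogramin B resistance gene of Gram-positive origin, plus a lacZα fragment. The catalogue entry does not explain these, and they may be remnants of a shuttle-type parent vector.

The main payload is a fusion of catalytically dead Streptococcus pyogenes Cas9 (D10A and H840A) to PmCDA1, the sea lamprey cytidine deaminase, with a Flag tag recorded. A short segment matching human CRK lies between the two domains and probably forms part of the linker. The fusion ends at an rrnB T1 terminator. It is transcribed from the lambda OR promoter, and a divergently oriented temperature-sensitive lambda cI repressor sits next to it, so expression should be repressed at low temperature and induced by a temperature shift. A separate constitutive J23119 promoter drives the S. pyogenes guide RNA scaffold, and the record does not state a specific target for the spacer. The guide directs dCas9 to a chosen locus, where the deaminase converts cytosines without cutting the DNA, giving targeted point mutagenesis and multiplex editing of the bacterial genome.
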