Addgene plasmid #108550: pScI_dCas9-CDA_J23119-sgRNA
Purpose: Bacterial Target-AID vector with sgRNA
Depositing lab: Akihiko Kondo. Depositing organization: Kobe University. Publication: Deaminase-mediated multiplex genome editing in Escherichia coli. Banno S, Nishida K, Arazoe T, Mitsunobu H, Kondo A. Nat Microbiol. 2018 Feb 5. pii: 10.1038/s41564-017-0102-6. doi: 10.1038/s41564-017-0102-6. PubMed 29403014.
Backbone
  Vector backbone: pSC101
  Backbone size w/o insert (bp): 9263
  Total vector size (bp): 10639
  Vector type: Bacterial Expression
Growth in bacteria
  Bacterial resistance: Chloramphenicol, 12.5 μg/mL
  Growth temperature: 30°C
  Growth strain: Top10
  Growth instructions: Allow cells to recover for 2 hr in SOC medium. Transformed cells grow slow and colony formation takes 2 days. Do not pick larger colonies as escape cells may appear.
  Copy number: Low Copy
Gene/Insert 1
  Gene/Insert name: dCas9-PmCDA1
  Species: Synthetic; Streptococcus pyogenes
  Insert size (bp): 7252
  Mutation: D10A and H840A for SpCas9
  GenBank ID: OYN72315.1 ABO15149.1
  Promoter: lambda OR
  Tag / fusion protein: Flag
  Cloning method: Gibson Cloning
  Sequencing primers: 5′ taaatctatcaccgcaaggg; 3′ M13F
Gene/Insert 2
  Gene/Insert name: Streptococcus pyogenes sgRNA
  Species: Synthetic
  Insert size (bp): 138
  Promoter: J23119
  Cloning method: Gibson Cloning
  Sequencing primers: 5′ ggccctgcaaccattatc; 3′ gcgtggatccggcttac
Terms and licenses: Academic/Nonprofit Terms; Industry Terms: Not Available to Industry
How to cite: pScI_dCas9-CDA_J23119-sgRNA was a gift from Akihiko Kondo (Addgene plasmid # 108550 ; http://n2t.net/addgene:108550 ; RRID:Addgene_108550)
